>Addgene plasmid #121339 | pUC57-Kan_GY11_00060011 | depositor full sequence | sequence record 231412 | pUC57-Kan_GY11_00060011 sequence 3040 bps
TCGCGCGTTTCGGTGATGACGGTGAAAACCTCTGACACATGCAGCTCCCGGAGACGGTCACAGCTTGTCT
GTAAGCGGATGCCGGGAGCAGACAAGCCCGTCAGGGCGCGTCAGCGGGTGTTGGCGGGTGTCGGGGCTGG
CTTAACTATGCGGCATCAGAGCAGATTGTACTGAGAGTGCACCATATGCGGTGTGAAATACCGCACAGAT
GCGTAAGGAGAAAATACCGCATCAGGCGCCATTCGCCATTCAGGCTGCGCAACTGTTGGGAAGGGCGATC
GGTGCGGGCCTCTTCGCTATTACGCCAGCTGGCGAAAGGGGGATGTGCTGCAAGGCGATTAAGTTGGGTA
ACGCCAGGGTTTTCCCAGTCACGACGTTGTAAAACGACGGCCAGTGAATTGACGCGTATTGGGATGGAAC
TTGGTCTCTAATGGCTCCAACTCCATCTTCTCCAAGAGGTGCTACTCATGTTGGTAAATTGGAAGCTTAT
AATAAAATGCAACCAAGAGGTGATCCAACTGCTGGTTTGTCTTCTAGAGCTCCAAAAGCTGGTGATCATA
TTGCTGATTTTGATCAATTGCCAGGTGGTGAATATAGAGGTCAAGATGAAGCTAAAGCTGCTAAATTGGA
AGCTAGAGGTGGTCCAGGTTTGGAATATAGAGTTGGTGATCCAGTTGCTTCTGCTTTGTTGAGAGATACT
TCTTTGCAAACTTCTAGATCTGGTAATATGATTAGATTTTGGAGACCAGAAGGTGTTACTTATCAAGGTC
CACAAGCTAAAATGCATACTGCTTCTTTTATGGCTGTTTGAGCTTAGAGACCAAGTTCCATCCCAATGGC
GCGCCGAGCTTGGCTCGAGCATGGTCATAGCTGTTTCCTGTGTGAAATTGTTATCCGCTCACAATTCCAC
ACAACATACGAGCCGGAAGCATAAAGTGTAAAGCCTGGGGTGCCTAATGAGTGAGCTAACTCACATTAAT
TGCGTTGCGCTCACTGCCCGCTTTCCAGTCGGGAAACCTGTCGTGCCAGCTGCATTAATGAATCGGCCAA
CGCGCGGGGAGAGGCGGTTTGCGTATTGGGCGCTCTTCCGCTTCCTCGCTCACTGACTCGCTGCGCTCGG
TCGTTCGGCTGCGGCGAGCGGTATCAGCTCACTCAAAGGCGGTAATACGGTTATCCACAGAATCAGGGGA
TAACGCAGGAAAGAACATGTGAGCAAAAGGCCAGCAAAAGGCCAGGAACCGTAAAAAGGCCGCGTTGCTG
GCGTTTTTCCATAGGCTCCGCCCCCCTGACGAGCATCACAAAAATCGACGCTCAAGTCAGAGGTGGCGAA
ACCCGACAGGACTATAAAGATACCAGGCGTTTCCCCCTGGAAGCTCCCTCGTGCGCTCTCCTGTTCCGAC
CCTGCCGCTTACCGGATACCTGTCCGCCTTTCTCCCTTCGGGAAGCGTGGCGCTTTCTCATAGCTCACGC
TGTAGGTATCTCAGTTCGGTGTAGGTCGTTCGCTCCAAGCTGGGCTGTGTGCACGAACCCCCCGTTCAGC
CCGACCGCTGCGCCTTATCCGGTAACTATCGTCTTGAGTCCAACCCGGTAAGACACGACTTATCGCCACT
GGCAGCAGCCACTGGTAACAGGATTAGCAGAGCGAGGTATGTAGGCGGTGCTACAGAGTTCTTGAAGTGG
TGGCCTAACTACGGCTACACTAGAAGAACAGTATTTGGTATCTGCGCTCTGCTGAAGCCAGTTACCTTCG
GAAAAAGAGTTGGTAGCTCTTGATCCGGCAAACAAACCACCGCTGGTAGCGGTGGTTTTTTTGTTTGCAA
GCAGCAGATTACGCGCAGAAAAAAAGGATCTCAAGAAGATCCTTTGATCTTTTCTACGGGGTCTGACGCT
CAGTGGAACGAAAACTCACGTTAAGGGATTTTGGTCATGAGATTATCAAAAAGGATCTTCACCTAGATCC
TTTTAAATTAAAAATGAAGTTTTAAATCAATCTAAAGTATATATGAGTAAACTTGGTCTGACAGTTAGAA
AAACTCATCGAGCATCAAATGAAACTGCAATTTATTCATATCAGGATTATCAATACCATATTTTTGAAAA
AGCCGTTTCTGTAATGAAGGAGAAAACTCACCGAGGCAGTTCCATAGGATGGCAAGATCCTGGTATCGGT
CTGCGATTCCGACTCGTCCAACATCAATACAACCTATTAATTTCCCCTCGTCAAAAATAAGGTTATCAAG
TGAGAAATCACCATGAGTGACGACTGAATCCGGTGAGAATGGCAAAAGTTTATGCATTTCTTTCCAGACT
TGTTCAACAGGCCAGCCATTACGCTCGTCATCAAAATCACTCGCATCAACCAAACCGTTATTCATTCGTG
ATTGCGCCTGAGCGAGACGAAATACGCGATCGCTGTTAAAAGGACAATTACAAACAGGAATCGAATGCAA
CCGGCGCAGGAACACTGCCAGCGCATCAACAATATTTTCACCTGAATCAGGATATTCTTCTAATACCTGG
AATGCTGTTTTCCCAGGGATCGCAGTGGTGAGTAACCATGCATCATCAGGAGTACGGATAAAATGCTTGA
TGGTCGGAAGAGGCATAAATTCCGTCAGCCAGTTTAGTCTGACCATCTCATCTGTAACATCATTGGCAAC
GCTACCTTTGCCATGTTTCAGAAACAACTCTGGCGCATCGGGCTTCCCATACAATCGATAGATTGTCGCA
CCTGATTGCCCGACATTATCGCGAGCCCATTTATACCCATATAAATCAGCATCCATGTTGGAATTTAATC
GCGGCCTAGAGCAAGACGTTTCCCGTTGAATATGGCTCATACTCTTCCTTTTTCAATATTATTGAAGCAT
TTATCAGGGTTATTGTCTCATGAGCGGATACATATTTGAATGTATTTAGAAAAATAAACAAATAGGGGTT
CCGCGCACATTTCCCCGAAAAGTGCCACCTGACGTCTAAGAAACCATTATTATCATGACATTAACCTATA
AAAATAGGCGTATCACGAGGCCCTTTCGTC
Features (pLannotate 1.2.2; 10 found; start..end, strand, type, name):
    137..236     +  misc_feature   bom (fragment): basis of mobility region from pBR322
    242..399     -  CDS            lacZα (fragment): LacZα fragment of β-galactosidase; lacZ fragment
    888..904     -  protein_bind   lac operator: The lac repressor binds to the lac operator to inhibit transcription in E. coli. This inhibition can be relieved by adding lactose or isopropyl-β-D-thiogalactopyranoside (IPTG). lac repressor encoded by lacI
    912..942     -  promoter       lac promoter: promoter for the E. coli lac operon
    957..978     -  protein_bind   CAP binding site: CAP binding activates transcription in the presence of cAMP. E. coli catabolite activator protein
    991..1083    -  CDS            lacI (fragment): lac repressor; lacI; The lac repressor binds to the lac operator to inhibit transcription in E. coli. This inhibition can be relieved by adding lactose or isopropyl-β-D-thiogalactopyranoside (IPTG).
   1266..1854    -  rep_origin     ori: high-copy-number ColE1/pMB1/pBR322/pUC origin of replication
   2025..2840    -  CDS            KanR: aminoglycoside phosphotransferase; aph(3')-Ia; confers resistance to kanamycin in bacteria or G418 (Geneticin®) in eukaryotes
   2841..2945    -  promoter       AmpR promoter: bla
   3040..35      +  CDS            rop (fragment) (across the origin): Rop protein, which maintains plasmids at low copy number; rop
