[The description below was written by a language model from this plasmid's Addgene catalogue record and pLannotate feature annotations shown in this document.]
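Description:
pUC57-Kan_GY11_00060011 is a small, high-copy bacterial cloning plasmid that serves as a Level 0 module for Golden Gate assembly. It is built on the pUC57-Kan backbone and is about 3.0 kb in total, which implies an insert of roughly 400 bp given the stated backbone size. The plasmid replicates in E. coli from a ColE1/pUC-type origin. It is selected with kanamycin through an aph(3')-Ia aminoglycoside phosphotransferase gene, which the annotation places downstream of the bla (AmpR) promoter. Short remnants of bom, rop and lacI are also annotated; these are backbone leftovers rather than functional units.

The insert, GY11_00060011, is a Magnaporthe oryzae (rice blast fungus) sequence; the species is recorded in the mutation field. It belongs to a clone collection of candidate effector genes from this pathogen. It was placed in the EcoRV site of the pUC57 polylinker, within the lacZα region. This fits the feature table, where only a fragment of lacZα is detected and an unannotated gap of several hundred bases separates it from the lac operator, lac promoter and CAP binding site. That gap presumably holds the effector sequence, which the annotation tool did not recognise. The lacZ marker listed in the record refers to the blue/white screening system of the backbone, and M13 forward and reverse primer sites flank the insert for sequencing.

As a Level 0 part, the plasmid is meant as a donor from which the effector sequence can be released by type IIS restriction and assembled with promoters, tags and terminators into higher-level expression constructs. The record does not state which type IIS enzyme or overhangs are used, nor does it provide a dedicated expression promoter for the insert.
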