Addgene plasmid #121339: pUC57-Kan_GY11_00060011
Purpose: Level 0 Golden-Gate compatible vector
Depositing lab: Sophien Kamoun. Depositing organization: Sainsbury Laboratory, Norwich. Publication: A Clone Resource of Magnaporthe oryzae Effectors That Share Sequence and Structural Similarities Across Host-Specific Lineages. Petit-Houdenot Y, Langner T, Harant A, Win J, Kamoun S. Mol Plant Microbe Interact. 2020 Aug;33(8):1032-1035. doi: 10.1094/MPMI-03-20-0052-A. Epub 2020 Jun 22. PubMed 32460610.
Backbone
  Vector backbone: pUC57-Kan
  Backbone size w/o insert (bp): 2626
  Vector type: Golden Gate
  Selectable markers: lacZ
Growth in bacteria
  Bacterial resistance: Kanamycin, 50 μg/mL
  Growth temperature: 37°C
  Growth strain: DH5alpha
  Copy number: High Copy
Gene/Insert
  Gene/Insert name: GY11_00060011
  Mutation: Magnaporthe oryzae
  Cloning method: Restriction Enzyme; 5′ cloning site EcoRV (unknown if destroyed); 3′ cloning site EcoRV (unknown if destroyed)
  Sequencing primers: 5′ M13Fw; 3′ M13Rv
Terms and licenses: Academic/Nonprofit Terms; Industry Terms: Not Available to Industry
How to cite: pUC57-Kan_GY11_00060011 was a gift from Sophien Kamoun (Addgene plasmid # 121339 ; http://n2t.net/addgene:121339 ; RRID:Addgene_121339)
