>Addgene plasmid #121339 | pUC57-Kan_GY11_00060011 | depositor partial sequence | sequence record 230930 | GY11_00060011
TTGGTCTCTAATGGCTCCAACTCCATCTTCTCCAAGAGGTGCTACTCATGTTGGTAAATTGGAAGCTTAT
AATAAAATGCAACCAAGAGGTGATCCAACTGCTGGTTTGTCTTCTAGAGCTCCAAAAGCTGGTGATCATA
TTGCTGATTTTGATCAATTGCCAGGTGGTGAATATAGAGGTCAAGATGAAGCTAAAGCTGCTAAATTGGA
AGCTAGAGGTGGTCCAGGTTTGGAATATAGAGTTGGTGATCCAGTTGCTTCTGCTTTGTTGAGAGATACT
TCTTTGCAAACTTCTAGATCTGGTAATATGATTAGATTTTGGAGACCAGAAGGTGTTACTTATCAAGGTC
CACAAGCTAAAATGCATACTGCTTCTTTTATGGCTGTTTGAGCTTAGAGACCAA
