>Addgene plasmid #121339 | pUC57-Kan_GY11_00060011 | depositor partial sequence | sequence record 230931 | empty_vector
TCGCGCGTTTCGGTGATGACGGTGAAAACCTCTGACACATGCAGCTCCCGGAGACGGTCACAGCTTGTCT
GTAAGCGGATGCCGGGAGCAGACAAGCCCGTCAGGGCGCGTCAGCGGGTGTTGGCGGGTGTCGGGGCTGG
CTTAACTATGCGGCATCAGAGCAGATTGTACTGAGAGTGCACCATATGCGGTGTGAAATACCGCACAGAT
GCGTAAGGAGAAAATACCGCATCAGGCGCCATTCGCCATTCAGGCTGCGCAACTGTTGGGAAGGGCGATC
GGTGCGGGCCTCTTCGCTATTACGCCAGCTGGCGAAAGGGGGATGTGCTGCAAGGCGATTAAGTTGGGTA
ACGCCAGGGTTTTCCCAGTCACGACGTTGTAAAACGACGGCCAGTGAATTGACGCGTATTGGGATATCCC
AATGGCGCGCCGAGCTTGGCTCGAGCATGGTCATAGCTGTTTCCTGTGTGAAATTGTTATCCGCTCACAA
TTCCACACAACATACGAGCCGGAAGCATAAAGTGTAAAGCCTGGGGTGCCTAATGAGTGAGCTAACTCAC
ATTAATTGCGTTGCGCTCACTGCCCGCTTTCCAGTCGGGAAACCTGTCGTGCCAGCTGCATTAATGAATC
GGCCAACGCGCGGGGAGAGGCGGTTTGCGTATTGGGCGCTCTTCCGCTTCCTCGCTCACTGACTCGCTGC
GCTCGGTCGTTCGGCTGCGGCGAGCGGTATCAGCTCACTCAAAGGCGGTAATACGGTTATCCACAGAATC
AGGGGATAACGCAGGAAAGAACATGTGAGCAAAAGGCCAGCAAAAGGCCAGGAACCGTAAAAAGGCCGCG
TTGCTGGCGTTTTTCCATAGGCTCCGCCCCCCTGACGAGCATCACAAAAATCGACGCTCAAGTCAGAGGT
GGCGAAACCCGACAGGACTATAAAGATACCAGGCGTTTCCCCCTGGAAGCTCCCTCGTGCGCTCTCCTGT
TCCGACCCTGCCGCTTACCGGATACCTGTCCGCCTTTCTCCCTTCGGGAAGCGTGGCGCTTTCTCATAGC
TCACGCTGTAGGTATCTCAGTTCGGTGTAGGTCGTTCGCTCCAAGCTGGGCTGTGTGCACGAACCCCCCG
TTCAGCCCGACCGCTGCGCCTTATCCGGTAACTATCGTCTTGAGTCCAACCCGGTAAGACACGACTTATC
GCCACTGGCAGCAGCCACTGGTAACAGGATTAGCAGAGCGAGGTATGTAGGCGGTGCTACAGAGTTCTTG
AAGTGGTGGCCTAACTACGGCTACACTAGAAGAACAGTATTTGGTATCTGCGCTCTGCTGAAGCCAGTTA
CCTTCGGAAAAAGAGTTGGTAGCTCTTGATCCGGCAAACAAACCACCGCTGGTAGCGGTGGTTTTTTTGT
TTGCAAGCAGCAGATTACGCGCAGAAAAAAAGGATCTCAAGAAGATCCTTTGATCTTTTCTACGGGGTCT
GACGCTCAGTGGAACGAAAACTCACGTTAAGGGATTTTGGTCATGAGATTATCAAAAAGGATCTTCACCT
AGATCCTTTTAAATTAAAAATGAAGTTTTAAATCAATCTAAAGTATATATGAGTAAACTTGGTCTGACAG
TTAGAAAAACTCATCGAGCATCAAATGAAACTGCAATTTATTCATATCAGGATTATCAATACCATATTTT
TGAAAAAGCCGTTTCTGTAATGAAGGAGAAAACTCACCGAGGCAGTTCCATAGGATGGCAAGATCCTGGT
ATCGGTCTGCGATTCCGACTCGTCCAACATCAATACAACCTATTAATTTCCCCTCGTCAAAAATAAGGTT
ATCAAGTGAGAAATCACCATGAGTGACGACTGAATCCGGTGAGAATGGCAAAAGTTTATGCATTTCTTTC
CAGACTTGTTCAACAGGCCAGCCATTACGCTCGTCATCAAAATCACTCGCATCAACCAAACCGTTATTCA
TTCGTGATTGCGCCTGAGCGAGACGAAATACGCGATCGCTGTTAAAAGGACAATTACAAACAGGAATCGA
ATGCAACCGGCGCAGGAACACTGCCAGCGCATCAACAATATTTTCACCTGAATCAGGATATTCTTCTAAT
ACCTGGAATGCTGTTTTCCCAGGGATCGCAGTGGTGAGTAACCATGCATCATCAGGAGTACGGATAAAAT
GCTTGATGGTCGGAAGAGGCATAAATTCCGTCAGCCAGTTTAGTCTGACCATCTCATCTGTAACATCATT
GGCAACGCTACCTTTGCCATGTTTCAGAAACAACTCTGGCGCATCGGGCTTCCCATACAATCGATAGATT
GTCGCACCTGATTGCCCGACATTATCGCGAGCCCATTTATACCCATATAAATCAGCATCCATGTTGGAAT
TTAATCGCGGCCTAGAGCAAGACGTTTCCCGTTGAATATGGCTCATACTCTTCCTTTTTCAATATTATTG
AAGCATTTATCAGGGTTATTGTCTCATGAGCGGATACATATTTGAATGTATTTAGAAAAATAAACAAATA
GGGGTTCCGCGCACATTTCCCCGAAAAGTGCCACCTGACGTCTAAGAAACCATTATTATCATGACATTAA
CCTATAAAAATAGGCGTATCACGAGGCCCTTTCGTC
