>Addgene plasmid #121339 | pUC57-Kan_GY11_00060011 | addgene partial sequence | sequence record 238199 | M13-F20 5'-TGTAAAACGACGGCCAGT-3'
ACTTGGTCTCTAATGGCTCCAACTCCATCTTCTCCAAGAGGTGCTACTCATGTTGGTAAATTGGAAGCTT
ATAATAAAATGCAACCAAGAGGTGATCCAACTGCTGGTTTGTCTTCTAGAGCTCCAAAAGCTGGTGATCA
TATTGCTGATTTTGATCAATTGCCAGGTGGTGAATATAGAGGTCAAGATGAAGCTAAAGCTGCTAAATTG
GAAGCTAGAGGTGGTCCAGGTTTGGAATATAGAGTTGGTGATCCAGTTGCTTCTGCTTTGTTGAGAGATA
CTTCTTTGCAAACTTCTAGATCTGGTAATATGATTAGATTTTGGAGACCAGAAGGTGTTACTTATCAAGG
TCCACAAGCTAAAATGCATACTGCTTCTTTTATGGCTGTTTGAGCTTAGAGACCAAGTTCCATCCCAATG
GCGCGCCGAGCTTGGCTCGAGCATGGTCATAGCTGTTTCCTGTGTGAAATTGTTATCCGCTCACAATTCC
ACACAACATACGAGCCGGAAGCATAAAGTGTAAAGCCTGGGGTGCCTAATGAGTGAGCTAACTCACATTA
ATTGCGTTGCGCTCACTGCCCGCTTTCCAGTCGGGAAACCTGTCGTGCCAGCTGCATTAATGAATCGGCC
AACGCGCGGGGAGAGGCGGTTTGCGTATTGGGCGCTCTTCCGCTTCCTCGCTCACTGACTCGCTGCGCTC
GGTCGTTCGGCTGCGGCGAGCGGTATCAGCTCACTCAAAGGCGGTAATACGGTTATCCACAGAATCAGGG
GATAACGCAGGAAAGAACATGTGAGCAAAAGGCCAGCAAAAGGCCAGGAACCGTAAAAAGGCCGCGTTGC
TGGCGTTTTTCCATAGGCTCCGCCCCCCTGACGAGCATCACAAAAATCGACGCTCAAGTCAGAGGTGGCG
AAACCCGACAGGACTATAAA
